>Addgene plasmid #99099 | pRRG581-FLI1 | addgene full sequence | sequence record 192149 | Addgene NGS Result
TCAAAGGATCTTCTTGAGATCCTTTTTTTCTGCGCGTAATCTGCTGCTTGCAAACAAAAAAACCACCGCT
ACCAGCGGTGGTTTGTTTGCCGGATCAAGAGCTACCAACTCTTTTTCCGAAGGTAACTGGCTTCAGCAGA
GCGCAGATACCAAATACTGTTCTTCTAGTGTAGCCGTAGTTAGGCCACCACTTCAAGAACTCTGTAGCAC
CGCCTACATACCTCGCTCTGCTAATCCTGTTACCAGTGGCTGCTGCCAGTGGCGATAAGTCGTGTCTTAC
CGGGTTGGACTCAAGACGATAGTTACCGGATAAGGCGCAGCGGTCGGGCTGAACGGGGGGTTCGTGCACA
CAGCCCAGCTTGGAGCGAACGACCTACACCGAACTGAGATACCTACAGCGTGAGCTATGAGAAAGCGCCA
CGCTTCCCGAAGGGAGAAAGGCGGACAGGTATCCGGTAAGCGGCAGGGTCGGAACAGGAGAGCGCACGAG
GGAGCTTCCAGGGGGAAACGCCTGGTATCTTTATAGTCCTGTCGGGTTTCGCCACCTCTGACTTGAGCGT
CGATTTTTGTGATGCTCGTCAGGGGGGCGGAGCCTATGGAAAAACGCCAGCAACGCGGCCTTTTTACGGT
TCCTGGCCTTTTGCTGGCCTTTTGCTCACATGTTCTTTCCTGCGTTATCCCCTGATTCTGTGGATAACCG
TATTACCGCCTTTGAGTGAGCTGATACCGCTCGCCGCAGCCGAACGACCGAGCGCAGCGAGTCAGTGAGC
GAGGAAGCACGCGTCAAAAAACCCCTCAAGACCCGTTTAGAGGCCCCAAGGGGTTATGCTAGGCGCGCCG
GATCCTAATACGACTCACTATAGGGAGATTTAGGTGACACTATAGAAGTGACCTTCCGCATTTGAAGGAT
AAAGGATTGAATGAAGTTGGAGATTGAACACTAAGGGTTGATGATTGTGAAATCAAATTATTTACTGGTG
CAGGAGCAATCATTGATGATGCAGCGGCTGCTGCGTGTTGAAATAAGTTTTGATGATATTTGGCATAAAT
ATTAGACGATAAGGAGGAAGGAATAGAATGGGAACTAGTTGAATTAGTAGTAGAATTTGAAATATTTCCA
CTTCCATTTTCAGAATTACTATTAAAATCTGGTATGCTTCCTGATGCAGAACTGACTGTTGAAAGTGAAT
TATTCGGATGCATTGCTTGAGCAAGACCAGAAAAATCAAACTTATAAGCATACCGTTTACCATGAACTTT
GCTCATTATATTTTTATCATAATAATATCTTAGTGCTCGACTTAGTTTATCGTAATTCATGTTTGGTTTA
CTTTTTCTTTCTCCCCATCTTCTAGCTACTTCATCCGGATCAACGAGTTTAAACTCTCCATTTGTACCTT
CCCAAATAATGCAGCTAAGGTCTCCCTTTAGTGAGGGTTAATTCTCCCTATAGTGAGTCGTATTAGGATC
CGGCGCGCCTAGCATAACCCCTTGGGGCCTCTAAACGGGTCTTGAGGGGTTTTTTGACGCGTCGATTTCG
GCCTATTGGTTAAAAAATGAGCTGATTTAACAAAAATTTAACGCGAATTTTAACAAAATTCAGGGCGCAA
GGGCTGCTAAAGGAAGCGGAACACGTAGAAAGCCAGTCCGCAGAAACGGTGCTGACCCCGGATGAATGTC
AGCTACTGGGCTATCTGGACAAGGGAAAACGCAAGCGCAAAGAGAAAGCAGGTAGCTTGCAGTGGGCTTA
CATGGCGATAGCTAGACTGGGCGGTTTTATGGACAGCAAGCGAACCGGAATTGCCAGCTGGGGCGCCCTC
TGGTAAGGTTGGGAAGCCCTGCAAAGTAAACTGGATGGCTTTCTTGCCGCCAATGATCTGATGGCGCAGG
GGATCAAGATCTGATCAAGAGACAGGATGAGGATCGTTTCGCATGATTGAACAAGATGGATTGCACGCAG
GTTCTCCGGCCGCTTGGGTGGAGAGGCTATTCGGCTATGACTGGGCACAACAGACAATCGGCTGCTCTGA
TGCCGCCGTGTTCCGGCTGTCAGCGCAGGGGCGCCCGGTTCTTTTTGTCAAGACCGACCTGTCCGGTGCC
CTGAATGAACTGCAGGACGAGGCAGCGCGGCTATCGTGGCTGGCCACGACGGGCGTTCCTTGCGCAGCTG
TGCTCGACGTTGTCACTGAAGCGGGAAGGGACTGGCTGCTATTGGGCGAAGTGCCGGGGCAGGATCTCCT
GTCATCCCACCTTGCTCCTGCCGAGAAAGTATCCATCATGGCTGATGCAATGCGGCGGCTGCATACGCTT
GATCCGGCTACCTGCCCATTCGACCACCAAGCGAAACATCGCATCGAGCGAGCACGTACTCGGATGGAAG
CCGGTCTTGTCGATCAGGATGATCTGGACGAAGAGCATCAGGGGCTCGCGCCAGCCGAACTGTTCGCCAG
GCTCAAGGCGCGCATGCCCGACGGCGAGGATCTCGTCGTGACCCATGGCGATGCCTGCTTGCCGAATATC
ATGGTGGAAAATGGCCGCTTTTCTGGATTCATCGACTGTGGCCGGCTGGGTGTGGCGGACCGCTATCAGG
ACATAGCGTTGGCTACCCGTGATATTGCTGAAGAGCTTGGCGGCGAATGGGCTGACCGCTTCCTCGTGCT
TTACGGTATCGCCGCTCCCGATTCGCAGCGCATCGCCTTCTATCGCCTTCTTGACGAGTTCTTCTGAATT
GAAAAAGGAAGAGTATGAGTATTCAACATTTCCGTGTCGCCCTTATTCCCTTTTTTGCGGCATTTTGCCT
TCCTGTTTTTGCTCACCCAGAAACGCTGGTGAAAGTAAAAGATGCTGAAGATCAGTTGGGTGCACGAGTG
GGTTACATCGAACTGGATCTCAACAGCGGTAAGATCCTTGAGAGTTTTCGCCCCGAAGAACGTTTTCCAA
TGATGAGCACTTTTAAAGTTCTGCTATGTGGCGCGGTATTATCCCGTATTGACGCCGGGCAAGAGCAACT
CGGTCGCCGCATACACTATTCTCAGAATGACTTGGTTGAGTACTCACCAGTCACAGAAAAGCATCTTACG
GATGGCATGACAGTAAGAGAATTATGCAGTGCTGCCATAACCATGAGTGATAACACTGCGGCCAACTTAC
TTCTGACAACGATCGGAGGACCGAAGGAGCTAACCGCTTTTTTGCACAACATGGGGGATCATGTAACTCG
CCTTGATCGTTGGGAACCGGAGCTGAATGAAGCCATACCAAACGACGAGCGTGACACCACGATGCCTGTA
GCAATGGCAACAACGTTGCGCAAACTATTAACTGGCGAACTACTTACTCTAGCTTCCCGGCAACAATTAA
TAGACTGGATGGAGGCGGATAAAGTTGCAGGACCACTTCTGCGCTCGGCCCTTCCGGCTGGCTGGTTTAT
TGCTGATAAATCTGGAGCCGGTGAGCGTGGGTCTCGCGGTATCATTGCAGCACTGGGGCCAGATGGTAAG
CCCTCCCGTATCGTAGTTATCTACACGACGGGGAGCCAGGCAACTATGGATGAACGAAATAGACAGATCG
CTGAGATAGGTGCCTCACTGATTAAGCATTGGTAACTGTCAGACCAAGTTTACTCATATATACTTTAGAT
TGATTTAAAACTTCATTTTTAATTTAAAAGGATCTAGGTGAAGATCCTTTTTGATAATCTCATGACCAAA
ATCCCTTAACGTGAGTTTTCGTTCCACTGAGCGTCAGACCCCGTAGAAAAGA
Features (pLannotate 1.2.2; 13 found; start..end, strand, type, name):
     14..602     +  rep_origin     ori: high-copy-number ColE1/pMB1/pBR322/pUC origin of replication
    785..832     -  terminator     T7 terminator: transcription terminator for bacteriophage T7 RNA polymerase
    846..864     +  promoter       T7 promoter: promoter for bacteriophage T7 RNA polymerase
    868..886     +  promoter       SP6 promoter: promoter for bacteriophage SP6 RNA polymerase
   1054..1413    -  CDS            ets-5 (fragment): ETS5_CAEEL - Experimental evidence at transcript level: Swiss-Prot protein existence level 2. Transcription factor that plays a role in the differentiation and function of the CO(2)- and O(2)-sensing BAG neurons (PubMed:21954162, PubMed:22479504, PubMed:30890567). The BAG neurons are required for the behavioral avoidance of environmental CO(2) and the sensing of decreased O(2) levels (PubMed:21954162, PubMed:22479504, PubMed:28193866). Promotes the expression of genes that play a role in CO(2)- and O(2)-sensing and in egg-laying in the BAG neurons (PubMed:21954162). Positively regulates the tr
   1425..1443    -  promoter       T3 promoter: promoter for bacteriophage T3 RNA polymerase
   1447..1465    -  promoter       T7 promoter: promoter for bacteriophage T7 RNA polymerase
   1479..1526    +  terminator     T7 terminator: transcription terminator for bacteriophage T7 RNA polymerase
   1533..1599    +  rep_origin     M13 ori (fragment): M13 bacteriophage origin of replication; arrow indicates direction of (+) strand synthesis
   1602..1901    +  CDS            tnpA (fragment): TN5P_ECOLX - Also known as tnp. Experimental evidence at protein level: Swiss-Prot protein existence level 1. Mediates transposition of transposon Tn5 by a 'cut and paste' mechanism. First, the monomeric transposase binds the 19 bp inverted DNA repeats flanking the transposon. Then, dimerization of the DNA- bound transposase creates a synaptic DNA complex. After nicking of the first DNA strand, excision of the transposon proceeds through a series of intermediates. The transposase then mediates the insertion of the transposon at a new site by strand transfer. The activity of the wild- type tran
   1933..2724    +  CDS            neo: KKA2_KLEPN - Also known as kan, nptII. Experimental evidence at protein level: Swiss-Prot protein existence level 1. Resistance to kanamycin, neomycin, paromomycin, ribostamycin, butirosin and gentamicin B. From Klebsiella pneumoniae.
   2728..2744    +  promoter       AmpR promoter (fragment): bla
   2745..3605    +  CDS            AmpR: β-lactamase; bla; confers resistance to ampicillin, carbenicillin, and related antibiotics
