[The description below was written by a language model from this plasmid's Addgene catalogue record and pLannotate feature annotations shown in this document.]
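Description:
pRRG581-FLI1 is a small, high-copy bacterial plasmid built on the pJC53.2 backbone, a T/A cloning vector designed for in vitro transcription of double-stranded RNA and of sense or antisense riboprobes. It carries a 523 bp fragment of the Schmidtea mediterranea (planarian) FLI-1 transcript, amplified by PCR and inserted at the Eam1105I-generated T-overhang site, which was destroyed during cloning. The plasmid replicates in E. coli from a ColE1/pUC-type origin and carries two selection markers, a neo/nptII kanamycin resistance gene and the AmpR β-lactamase gene. The annotation also picks up a short M13 origin fragment and a Tn5 transposase fragment upstream of neo; both look like backbone remnants rather than functional parts.

The working part of the construct is the set of phage promoters around the insert. On one side a T7 promoter sits just outside an SP6 promoter, and on the other side a T7 promoter sits just outside a T3 promoter. All four point inward toward the insert, and T7 terminators flank the whole cassette. T7 RNA polymerase can therefore transcribe both strands, giving complementary RNAs that form dsRNA for RNA interference. SP6 or T3 polymerase each transcribe only one strand, giving strand-specific probes for in situ hybridization. The automated annotation labels part of the insert as a fragment resembling C. elegans ets-5, which fits FLI-1 being an ETS-family transcription factor; this is a homology hit and not the actual source of the insert. The plasmid has no eukaryotic expression elements and serves purely as a transcription template. According to the record, it was made for knockdown and expression analysis of FLI-1 as part of a functional genomics screen for regulators of planarian brain regeneration.
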