Addgene plasmid #99099: pRRG581-FLI1
Purpose: dsRNA and riboprobe synthesis for Schmidtea mediterranea FLI-1
Depositing lab: Phillip Newmark. Depositing organization: University of Illinois at Urbana-Champaign. Publication: A functional genomics screen in planarians reveals regulators of whole-brain regeneration. Roberts-Galbraith RH, Brubacher JL, Newmark PA. Elife. 2016 Sep 9;5. pii: e17002. doi: 10.7554/eLife.17002. PubMed 27612384.
Backbone
  Vector backbone: pJC53.2
  Backbone manufacturer: Phillip Newmark (Addgene plasmid # 26536)
  Backbone size w/o insert (bp): 3240
  Vector type: T/A Cloning Vector for dsRNA generation and the generation of sense and anti-sense probes
Growth in bacteria
  Bacterial resistance: Ampicillin and Kanamycin, 100 & 50 μg/mL
  Growth temperature: 37°C
  Growth strain: DH5alpha
  Copy number: High Copy
Gene/Insert
  Gene/Insert name: FLI-1 in situ probe (alt names: KY024330.1 (Genbank); dd_Smed_v6_14611_0_1)
  Species: Schmidtea mediterranea
  Insert size (bp): 523
  Cloning method: Restriction Enzyme; 5′ cloning site Eam1105I (destroyed during cloning); 3′ cloning site Eam1105I (destroyed during cloning)
  Sequencing primers: 5′ T3; 3′ Sp6
Terms and licenses: Academic/Nonprofit Terms; Industry Terms: Not Available to Industry
Depositor comments: Cloning primers: F-CGGACTTGGACTATCGGAAA, R-CCACAGTACCGGCATGATTA
How to cite: pRRG581-FLI1 was a gift from Phillip Newmark (Addgene plasmid # 99099 ; http://n2t.net/addgene:99099 ; RRID:Addgene_99099)
